Addgene plasmid #180207: pGB-Co-RHD
Purpose: Expresses GAL4 fusion of Capsaspora NF-kB Rel Homology Domain sequences in yeast
Depositing lab: Thomas Gilmore. Depositing organization: Boston University Main Campus. Publication: Comparison of NF-kappaB from the protists Capsaspora owczarzaki and Acanthoeca spectabilis reveals extensive evolutionary diversification of this transcription factor. Williams LM, Sridhar S, Samaroo J, Peart J, Adindu EK, Addanki A, DiRusso CJ, Aguirre Carrion PJ, Rodriguez-Sastre N, Siggers T, Gilmore TD. Commun Biol. 2021 Dec 16;4(1):1404. doi: 10.1038/s42003-021-02924-2. PubMed 34916615.
Backbone
  Vector backbone: pGBT9
  Backbone size w/o insert (bp): 5524
  Total vector size (bp): 7250
  Vector type: Yeast Expression
  Selectable markers: TRP1
Growth in bacteria
  Bacterial resistance: Ampicillin, 100 μg/mL
  Growth temperature: 30°C
  Growth strain: DH5alpha
  Copy number: High Copy
Gene/Insert
  Gene/Insert name: Co-RHD (alt name: Capsaspora NF-kB Rel Homology Domain Sequences)
  Species: Capsaspora owczarzaki
  Insert size (bp): 1743
  Mutation: aa 2-581
  Promoter: AdhI
  Tag / fusion protein: GAL4 (1-147) fusion (N terminal on insert)
  Cloning method: Restriction Enzyme; 5′ cloning site EcoRI (not destroyed); 3′ cloning site SalI (destroyed during cloning)
  Sequencing primers: 5′ GAL4
Terms and licenses: Academic/Nonprofit Terms; Industry Terms: Not Available to Industry
Depositor comments: Codon optimized for human cell expression
How to cite: pGB-Co-RHD was a gift from Thomas Gilmore (Addgene plasmid # 180207 ; http://n2t.net/addgene:180207 ; RRID:Addgene_180207)
