[The description below was written by a language model from this plasmid's Addgene catalogue record and pLannotate feature annotations shown in this document.]
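Description:
pGB-Co-RHD is a yeast expression plasmid built on the pGBT9 backbone, a classic GAL4 DNA-binding-domain ("bait") vector, and is about 7.25 kb in total. It is an E. coli–yeast shuttle plasmid. In bacteria it replicates at high copy from a ColE1/pUC-type origin and is selected with ampicillin through the β-lactamase gene. In Saccharomyces cerevisiae it is maintained episomally through the 2μ origin and selected by tryptophan prototrophy through the TRP1 marker, which is driven by its own promoter. The annotation also picks up remnants of lac regulatory sequences and small fragments of lacI, rop and bom. These are backbone leftovers with no evident role in the design.

The expression cassette consists of the yeast ADH1 promoter, the GAL4 DNA-binding domain (residues 1–147), the insert fused in frame at its C-terminal end, and the ADH1 terminator. The insert, roughly 1.7 kb, encodes the Rel Homology Domain sequences (amino acids 2–581) of the NF-κB protein from the protist Capsaspora owczarzaki. According to the depositor it is codon-optimised for human cells. It was cloned between EcoRI and SalI sites, and the SalI site was lost in the process. The automated feature table does not annotate the insert itself, but the unannotated stretch between the end of the GAL4 domain and the terminator fits its recorded size.

Tethering the RHD region to GAL4-binding sites in this way typically allows a protein segment to be tested for intrinsic transcriptional activation in a yeast GAL4-responsive reporter strain, or to serve as a two-hybrid bait. The record states only that the plasmid expresses the GAL4 fusion in yeast, within a comparative study of protist NF-κB proteins.
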