Features (pLannotate 1.2.2; 15 found; start..end, strand, type, name):
   1906..2093    +  terminator     ADH1 terminator: S. cerevisiae ADH1; transcription terminator for the S. cerevisiae alcohol dehydrogenase 1 (ADH1) gene
   2146..2820    -  CDS            TRP1: phosphoribosylanthranilate isomerase, required for tryptophan biosynthesis; S. cerevisiae TRP1; yeast auxotrophic marker
   2821..2922    -  promoter       TRP1 promoter: S. cerevisiae TRP1
   2960..2976    -  protein_bind   lac operator: The lac repressor binds to the lac operator to inhibit transcription in E. coli. This inhibition can be relieved by adding lactose or isopropyl-β-D-thiogalactopyranoside (IPTG). lac repressor encoded by lacI
   2984..3014    -  promoter       lac promoter: promoter for the E. coli lac operon
   3029..3050    -  protein_bind   CAP binding site: CAP binding activates transcription in the presence of cAMP. E. coli catabolite activator protein
   3063..3155    -  CDS            lacI (fragment): lac repressor; lacI; The lac repressor binds to the lac operator to inhibit transcription in E. coli. This inhibition can be relieved by adding lactose or isopropyl-β-D-thiogalactopyranoside (IPTG).
   3338..3926    -  rep_origin     ori: high-copy-number ColE1/pMB1/pBR322/pUC origin of replication
   4097..4957    -  CDS            AmpR: β-lactamase; bla; confers resistance to ampicillin, carbenicillin, and related antibiotics
   4958..5062    -  promoter       AmpR promoter: bla
   5157..5192    +  CDS            rop (fragment): Rop protein, which maintains plasmids at low copy number; rop
   5294..5343    +  misc_feature   bom (fragment): basis of mobility region from pBR322
   5344..6508    +  rep_origin     2μ ori: yeast 2μ plasmid origin of replication
   6518..6914    +  promoter       ADH1 promoter: S. cerevisiae ADH1; promoter for alcohol dehydrogenase 1
   6942..123     +  CDS            GAL4 DNA binding domain (across the origin): DNA binding domain of the GAL4 transcriptional activator; Saccharomyces cerevisiae GAL4 (truncated)
>Addgene plasmid #180207 | pGB-Co-RHD | addgene full sequence | sequence record 364071 | Addgene NGS Result
GTCACAGATAGATTGGCTTCAGTGGAGACTGATATGCCTCTAACATTGAGACAGCATAGAATAAGTGCGA
CATCATCATCGGAAGAGAGTAGTAACAAAGGTCAAAGACAGTTGACTGTATCGCCGGAATTCGACCTTTC
TGAACTTTCCGGATGGGACCCGAATTTGTCCTTGCAGGAGCACACTGCAAATCTGCTCGCTATGGATGAT
TCAACAATGGCAGCTATGATACTGCATTCTGATGGACTGTCATTGTTCAGAGATATGGGTCTGTACAATT
CCGTCTCTACGAGCCTGGATATTAGCGGTATTCCAAAATTTCCGCCACCGCCACAGCAGCCGCAACTTGC
ACAAGCGCCGCCTCGGAGAGGTCACAACCAATCCAGCAGTAGCGATAGCCATAGCACACCATCACCCGGT
TCCGTGCTCTTCTCCCCGAGCCCGGCTTCTCAAGATATGAGCCTCCAGAGTCCGGAGCTGGGCCTCGTTG
GGCTTACTGGCAACAGTAGGCTGGCGTCAACGTCAGAGGCCGATGATATTCTGCTTGCGAATATACTGGG
GCACCCAGTACGGTCAGTTAGTGCAAATACATCAATGGTTGGTCTTCCGGATGACCTGGGATTCTCCCCC
ACGACCGGAATGGATCTCACAATCACGGCGACGAGTCCAGCGACGGCAGACTCATCCGCGTCAGCTACAG
CCTTCCCTGCGGCGTCCCCGATAGCTTCACCTAGCGTCTCCACCAGCTCCGGGCCTGTAACTGTTGGCGG
AACCAGCGCGGCCTTGGCCGCATTGACTCCGGACAGAATTAATAGGCTTCTTAGCGCAGCCGAGGCGGCA
GCCGAAGGGGCGGCCACCCTCGTTGAGGACCTTCTTATGGTCACGGAGGAGCCCGCGCAGTTCGCCCGAT
TCCGCTACATGAGCGAGCAGCGAGAGAGATCTTTGGCCGGCGAGAACTCCTTCCCCACGCTTATGGTAAA
CCCTAAGTATGCCAGAGTGGTCCCCGAGATGGCCCTCGTAACTGCTGTCCTGGTCACAAAAATGCCGGAT
CCCCACACTGGGAGGCAGCAGAAGCATTGGCATCACCTTGGGGGCATACCTGCGGCTCCTCTGGAAGGGC
CTCAACGCATAGCAAGGTTCGACAACATTGCTGTAATAATGGACAAGGCGAACAATAAGGATAAGGACAA
ATCAAAGGCACCCGTAAGATCTAAAGACGATCAGCGATGTGTCAGGATAATGTTTGAACTTGTCTTTGTG
TCAGGTAATACACAGTTCTATGGCAGGGCAATCAGCCAACCAATCTACAACGCCAAATTGGCCATCACAA
AGATTAGTCATAGCAGCGGGCCCGTGACCGGTGGTAACGAGGTTATCATGTTGTGCAGTAAGATCAGAAA
AGGCGTGACCGGGGTACGGATGACCGATCCAACCCAATGGTCAGTCCAGGCACCTAGCGGCTCTGCGTGG
GAGTTGAATCCACAAACGCTGAAGGCCGACTGCAATGTACCGGGCGCTAATCTTTTTTTCCATCATCAAT
ATGCAGTCGTCCTGACGCTGCCGCCCTACCACACGCAGACCATAACAGCCCCTGTCACCGTCAGGATCTC
AATCTTGGACACTGACGATGAGACAGAGAGTCAATACGTTGAGTATACCTATTTGCCGGCCGAAGCGGCG
GTGCGCAACGCAGAGCTGGCGGCTCGGAAACGGAGACGGGATGATTCAATGAGAGATTTTATGGACCGCT
TTGATGGGTCCGACGGTGGAAATGGCTCTGGGAGTGGCCGAGGTAACAACGGAGGACACGATGGCTCTGA
CGCTAACAATAACGGCCGAGGCGGTGGCGGTGGGAGTTCTTCAAGTAAAGGCGGGTAACTCGACCTGCAG
CCAAGCTAATTCCGGGCGAATTTCTTATGATTTATGATTTTTATTATTAAATAAGTTATAAAAAAAATAA
GTGTATACAAATTTTAAAGTGACTCTTAGGTTTTAAAACGAAAATTCTTATTCTTGAGTAACTCTTTCCT
GTAGGTCAGGTTGCTTTCTCAGGTATAGCATGAGGTCGCTCTTATTGACCACACCTCTACCGGCATGCCG
GCAAGTGCACAAACAATACTTAAATAAATACTACTCAGTAATAACCTATTTCTTAGCATTTTTGACGAAA
TTTGCTATTTTGTTAGAGTCTTTTACACCATTTGTCTCCACACCTCCGCTTACATCAACACCAATAACGC
CATTTAATCTAAGCGCATCACCAACATTTTCTGGCGTCAGTCCACCAGCTAACATAAAATGTAAGCTTTC
GGGGCTCTCTTGCCTTCCAACCCAGTCAGAAATCGAGTTCCAATCCAAAAGTTCACCTGTCCCACCTGCT
TCTGAATCAAACAAGGGAATAAACGAATGAGGTTTCTGTGAAGCTGCACTGAGTAGTATGTTGCAGTCTT
TTGGAAATACGAGTCTTTTAATAACTGGCAAACCGAGGAACTCTTGGTATTCTTGCCACGACTCATCTCC
ATGCAGTTGGACGATATCAATGCCGTAATCATTGACCAGAGCCAAAACATCCTCCTTAGGTTGATTACGA
AACACGCCAACCAAGTATTTCGGAGTGCCTGAACTATTTTTATATGCTTTTACAAGACTTGAAATTTTCC
TTGCAATAACCGGGTCAATTGTTCTCTTTCTATTGGGCACACATATAATACCCAGCAAGTCAGCATCGGA
ATCTAGAGCACATTCTGCGGCCTCTGTGCTCTGCAAGCCGCAAACTTTCACCAATGGACCAGAACTACCT
GTGAAATTAATAACAGACATACTCCAAGCTGCCTTTGTGTGCTTAATCACGTATACTCACGTGCTCAATA
GTCACCAATGCCCTCCCTCTTGGCCCTCTCCTTTTCTTTTTTCGACCGAATTAATTCGTAATCATGTCAT
AGCTGTTTCCTGTGTGAAATTGTTATCCGCTCACAATTCCACACAACATACGAGCCGGAAGCATAAAGTG
TAAAGCCTGGGGTGCCTAATGAGTGAGCTAACTCACATTAATTGCGTTGCGCTCACTGCCCGCTTTCCAG
TCGGGAAACCTGTCGTGCCAGCTGCATTAATGAATCGGCCAACGCGCGGGGAGAGGCGGTTTGCGTATTG
GGCGCTCTTCCGCTTCCTCGCTCACTGACTCGCTGCGCTCGGTCGTTCGGCTGCGGCGAGCGGTATCAGC
TCACTCAAAGGCGGTAATACGGTTATCCACAGAATCAGGGGATAACGCAGGAAAGAACATGTGAGCAAAA
GGCCAGCAAAAGGCCAGGAACCGTAAAAAGGCCGCGTTGCTGGCGTTTTTCCATAGGCTCCGCCCCCCTG
ACGAGCATCACAAAAATCGACGCTCAAGTCAGAGGTGGCGAAACCCGACAGGACTATAAAGATACCAGGC
GTTTCCCCCTGGAAGCTCCCTCGTGCGCTCTCCTGTTCCGACCCTGCCGCTTACCGGATACCTGTCCGCC
TTTCTCCCTTCGGGAAGCGTGGCGCTTTCTCATAGCTCACGCTGTAGGTATCTCAGTTCGGTGTAGGTCG
TTCGCTCCAAGCTGGGCTGTGTGCACGAACCCCCCGTTCAGCCCGACCGCTGCGCCTTATCCGGTAACTA
TCGTCTTGAGTCCAACCCGGTAAGACACGACTTATCGCCACTGGCAGCAGCCACTGGTAACAGGATTAGC
AGAGCGAGGTATGTAGGCGGTGCTACAGAGTTCTTGAAGTGGTGGCCTAACTACGGCTACACTAGAAGAA
CAGTATTTGGTATCTGCGCTCTGCTGAAGCCAGTTACCTTCGGAAAAAGAGTTGGTAGCTCTTGATCCGG
CAAACAAACCACCGCTGGTAGCGGTGGTTTTTTTGTTTGCAAGCAGCAGATTACGCGCAGAAAAAAAGGA
TCTCAAGAAGATCCTTTGATCTTTTCTACGGGGTCTGACGCTCAGTGGAACGAAAACTCACGTTAAGGGA
TTTTGGTCATGAGATTATCAAAAAGGATCTTCACCTAGATCCTTTTAAATTAAAAATGAAGTTTTAAATC
AATCTAAAGTATATATGAGTAAACTTGGTCTGACAGTTACCAATGCTTAATCAGTGAGGCACCTATCTCA
GCGATCTGTCTATTTCGTTCATCCATAGTTGCCTGACTCCCCGTCGTGTAGATAACTACGATACGGGAGG
GCTTACCATCTGGCCCCAGTGCTGCAATGATACCGCGAGACCCACGCTCACCGGCTCCAGATTTATCAGC
AATAAACCAGCCAGCCGGAAGGGCCGAGCGCAGAAGTGGTCCTGCAACTTTATCCGCCTCCATCCAGTCT
ATTAATTGTTGCCGGGAAGCTAGAGTAAGTAGTTCGCCAGTTAATAGTTTGCGCAACGTTGTTGCCATTG
CTACAGGCATCGTGGTGTCACGCTCGTCGTTTGGTATGGCTTCATTCAGCTCCGGTTCCCAACGATCAAG
GCGAGTTACATGATCCCCCATGTTGTGCAAAAAAGCGGTTAGCTCCTTCGGTCCTCCGATCGTTGTCAGA
AGTAAGTTGGCCGCAGTGTTATCACTCATGGTTATGGCAGCACTGCATAATTCTCTTACTGTCATGCCAT
CCGTAAGATGCTTTTCTGTGACTGGTGAGTACTCAACCAAGTCATTCTGAGAATAGTGTATGCGGCGACC
GAGTTGCTCTTGCCCGGCGTCAATACGGGATAATACCGCGCCACATAGCAGAACTTTAAAAGTGCTCATC
ATTGGAAAACGTTCTTCGGGGCGAAAACTCTCAAGGATCTTACCGCTGTTGAGATCCAGTTCGATGTAAC
CCACTCGTGCACCCAACTGATCTTCAGCATCTTTTACTTTCACCAGCGTTTCTGGGTGAGCAAAAACAGG
AAGGCAAAATGCCGCAAAAAAGGGAATAAGGGCGACACGGAAATGTTGAATACTCATACTCTTCCTTTTT
CAATATTATTGAAGCATTTATCAGGGTTATTGTCTCATGAGCGGATACATATTTGAATGTATTTAGAAAA
ATAAACAAATAGGGGTTCCGCGCACATTTCCCCGAAAAGTGCCACCTGACGTCTAAGAAACCATTATTAT
CATGACATTAACCTATAAAAATAGGCGTATCACGAGGCCCTTTCGTCTCGCGCGTTTCGGTGATGACGGT
GAAAACCTCTGACACATGCAGCTCCCGGAGACGGTCACAGCTTGTCTGTAAGCGGATGCCGGGAGCAGAC
AAGCCCGTCAGGGCGCGTCAGCGGGTGTTGGCGGGTGTCGGGGCTGGCTTAACTATGCGGCATCAGAGCA
GATTGTACTGAGAGTGCACCATAACGCATTTAAGCATAAACACGCACTATGCCGTTCTTCTCATGTATAT
ATATATACAGGCAACACGCAGATATAGGTGCGACGTGAACAGTGAGCTGTATGTGCGCAGCTCGCGTTGC
ATTTTCGGAAGCGCTCGTTTTCGGAAACGCTTTGAAGTTCCTATTCCGAAGTTCCTATTCTCTAGCTAGA
AAGTATAGGAACTTCAGAGCGCTTTTGAAAACCAAAAGCGCTCTGAAGACGCACTTTCAAAAAACCAAAA
ACGCACCGGACTGTAACGAGCTACTAAAATATTGCGAATACCGCTTCCACAAACATTGCTCAAAAGTATC
TCTTTGCTATATATCTCTGTGCTATATCCCTATATAACCTACCCATCCACCTTTCGCTCCTTGAACTTGC
ATCTAAACTCGACCTCTACATTTTTTATGTTTATCTCTAGTATTACTCTTTAGACAAAAAAATTGTAGTA
AGAACTATTCATAGAGTGAATCGAAAACAATACGAAAATGTAAACATTTCCTATACGTAGTATATAGAGA
CAAAATAGAAGAAACCGTTCATAATTTTCTGACCAATGAAGAATCATCAACGCTATCACTTTCTGTTCAC
AAAGTATGCGCAATCCACATCGGTATAGAATATAATCGGGGATGCCTTTATCTTGAAAAAATGCACCCGC
AGCTTCGCTAGTAATCAGTAAACGCGGGAAGTGGAGTCAGGCTTTTTTTATGGAAGAGAAAATAGACACC
AAAGTAGCCTTCTTCTAACCTTAACGGACCTACAGTGCAAAAAGTTATCAAGAGACTGCATTATAGAGCG
CACAAAGGAGAAAAAAAGTAATCTAAGATGCTTTGTTAGAAAAATAGCGCTCTCGGGATGCATTTTTGTA
GAACAAAAAAGAAGTATAGATTCTTTGTTGGTAAAATAGCGCTCTCGCGTTGCATTTCTGTTCTGTAAAA
ATGCAGCTCAGATTCTTTGTTTGAAAAATTAGCGCTCTCGCGTTGCATTTTTGTTTTACAAAAATGAAGC
ACAGATTCTTCGTTGGTAAAATAGCGCTTTCGCGTTGCATTTCTGTTCTGTAAAAATGCAGCTCAGATTC
TTTGTTTGAAAAATTAGCGCTCTCGCGTTGCATTTTTGTTCTACAAAATGAAGCACAGATGCTTCGTTGC
TTGCATGCAACTTCTTTTCTTTTTTTTTCTTTTCTCTCTCCCCCGTTGTTGTCTCACCATATCCGCAATG
ACAAAAAAATGATGGAAGACACTAAAGGAAAAAATTAACGACAAAGACAGCACCAACAGATGTCGTTGTT
CCAGAGCTGATGAGGGGTATCTCGAAGCACACGAAACTTTTTCCTTCCTTCATTCACGCACACTACTCTC
TAATGAGCAACGGTATACGGCCTTCCTTCCAGTTACTTGAATTTGAAATAAAAAAAAGTTTGCTGTCTTG
CTATCAAGTATAAATAGACCTGCAATTATTAATCTTTTGTTTCCTCGTCATTGTTCTCGTTCCCTTTCTT
CCTTGTTTCTTTTTCTGCACAATATTTCAAGCTATACCAAGCATACAATCAACTCCAAGCTTGAAGCAAG
CCTCCTGAAAGATGAAGCTACTGTCTTCTATCGAACAAGCATGCGATATTTGCCGACTTAAAAAGCTCAA
GTGCTCCAAAGAAAAACCGAAGTGCGCCAAGTGTCTGAAGAACAACTGGGAGTGTCGCTACTCTCCCAAA
ACCAAAAGGTCTCCGCTGACTAGGGCACATCTGACAGAAGTGGAATCAAGGCTAGAAAGACTGGAACAGC
TATTTCTACTGATTTTTCCTCGAGAAGACCTTGACATGATTTTGAAAATGGATTCTTTACAGGATATAAA
AGCATTGTTAACAGGATTATTTGTACAAGATAATGTGAATAAAGATGCC
